Addgene plasmid #109692: p3E-rab33ba
Purpose: Multisite gateway vector for 3' tagging with rab33ba
Depositing lab: Rob Parton. Depositing organization: University of Queensland, Institute for Molecular Bioscience. Publication: In vivo cell biological screening identifies an endocytic capture mechanism for T-tubule formation. Hall TE, Martel N, Ariotti N, Xiong Z, Lo HP, Ferguson C, Rae J, Lim YW, Parton RG. Nat Commun. 2020 Jul 24;11(1):3711. doi: 10.1038/s41467-020-17486-w. PubMed 32709891.
Backbone
  Vector backbone: pDONR p2R-p3
  Vector type: Zebrafish plasmids
Growth in bacteria
  Bacterial resistance: Kanamycin, 50 μg/mL
  Growth temperature: 37°C
  Growth strain: DH5alpha
  Copy number: High Copy
Gene/Insert
  Gene/Insert name: rab33ba
  Species: D. rerio (zebrafish)
  Entrez Gene: rab33ba (a.k.a. rab33b, zgc:114080)
  Cloning method: Gateway Cloning
Terms and licenses: Academic/Nonprofit Terms; Industry Terms: Not Available to Industry
How to cite: p3E-rab33ba was a gift from Rob Parton (Addgene plasmid # 109692 ; http://n2t.net/addgene:109692 ; RRID:Addgene_109692)
