[The description below was written by a language model from this plasmid's Addgene catalogue record and pLannotate feature annotations shown in this document.]
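Description:
p3E-rab33ba is a 3' entry clone for multisite Gateway assembly, built in the pDONR P2R-P3 donor backbone and catalogued among zebrafish plasmids. It is a small bacterial plasmid of 3,367 nt, maintained at high copy from a ColE1/pUC-type origin and selected with kanamycin through an aph(3')-Ia resistance gene. Other backbone elements are typical of Gateway donor vectors: rrnB T1 and T2 terminators that insulate the cloning site from read-through transcription, a T7 promoter beside the recombination site, and short lacI and lacZα remnants with no stated function here.

The insert is the zebrafish small GTPase gene rab33ba (also known as rab33b). The automated annotation labels the roughly 630 bp coding region as a fragment of human RAB33B, which reflects homology to the best database match rather than the species of origin given in the catalogue. The coding sequence is flanked by an attR2 site on one side and, on the other, a site annotated as an attB3 core overlapping an attL fragment, which is consistent with the attL3 site expected in a 3' entry clone. In an LR reaction with a 5' entry clone (usually a promoter), a middle entry clone (usually a fluorescent protein or other tag) and a destination vector, these sites place rab33ba in the third position, so it is fused downstream of the middle element. The plasmid has no eukaryotic promoter of its own.

The two feature tables, from the depositor sequence and from repository sequencing, are the same length and show the same features, differing only in their start coordinate. The associated work was an in vivo cell biological screen on T-tubule formation, which suggests use in making tagged Rab33ba expression constructs for zebrafish.
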