Features (pLannotate 1.2.2; 11 found; start..end, strand, type, name):
    121..213     +  CDS            lacI (fragment): lac repressor; lacI; The lac repressor binds to the lac operator to inhibit transcription in E. coli. This inhibition can be relieved by adding lactose or isopropyl-β-D-thiogalactopyranoside (IPTG).
    268..295     -  terminator     rrnB T2 terminator: transcription terminator T2 from the E. coli rrnB gene
    427..470     +  terminator     rrnB T1 terminator: Escherichia coli rrnB; transcription terminator T1 from the E. coli rrnB gene
    517..553     -  CDS            lacZα (fragment): LacZα fragment of β-galactosidase; lacZ fragment
    624..748     -  protein_bind   attR2: mutant version of attR; recombination site for the Gateway® LR reaction LR Clonase™
    753..1382    +  CDS            RAB33B (fragment): RB33B_HUMAN - Experimental evidence at protein level: Swiss-Prot protein existence level 1. Protein transport. Acts, in coordination with RAB6A, to regulate intra-Golgi retrograde trafficking. It is involved in autophagy, acting as a modulator of autophagosome formation. From Homo sapiens (Human).
   1476..1496    -  protein_bind   attB3: mutant version of attB; core recombination site for the Gateway® BP reaction BP Clonase™
   1487..1572    -  protein_bind   attL1 (fragment): mutant version of attL; recombination site for the Gateway® LR reaction LR Clonase™
   1609..1627    -  promoter       T7 promoter: promoter for bacteriophage T7 RNA polymerase
   1761..2570    +  CDS            KanR: aminoglycoside phosphotransferase; aph(3')-Ia; confers resistance to kanamycin in bacteria or G418 (Geneticin®) in eukaryotes
   2717..3305    +  rep_origin     ori: high-copy-number ColE1/pMB1/pBR322/pUC origin of replication
>Addgene plasmid #109692 | p3E-rab33ba | depositor full sequence | sequence record 206629 | Full Sequence
CTTTCCTGCGTTATCCCCTGATTCTGTGGATAACCGTATTACCGCCTTTGAGTGAGCTGATACCGCTCGC
CGCAGCCGAACGACCGAGCGCAGCGAGTCAGTGAGCGAGGAAGCGGAAGAGCGCCCAATACGCAAACCGC
CTCTCCCCGCGCGTTGGCCGATTCATTAATGCAGCTGGCACGACAGGTTTCCCGACTGGAAAGCGGGCAG
TGAGCGCAACGCAATTAATACGCGTACCGCTAGCCAGGAAGAGTTTGTAGAAACGCAAAAAGGCCATCCG
TCAGGATGGCCTTCTGCTTAGTTTGATGCCTGGCAGTTTATGGCGGGCGTCCTGCCCGCCACCCTCCGGG
CCGTTGCTTCACAACGTTCAAATCCGCTCCCGGCGGATTTGTCCTACTCAGGAGAGCGTTCACCGACAAA
CAACAGATAAAACGAAAGGCCCAGTCTTCCGACTGAGCCTTTCGTTTTATTTGATGCCTGGCAGTTCCCT
ACTCTCGCGTTAACGCTAGCATGGATGTTTTCCCAGTCACGACGTTGTAAAACGACGGCCAGTCTTAAGC
TCGGGCCCTGCAGCTCTAGAGCTCGAATTCTACAGGTCACTAATACCATCTAAGTAGTTGGTTCATAGTG
ACTGCATATGTTGTGTTTTACAGTATTATGTAGTCTGTTTTTTATGCAAAATCTAATTTAATATATTGAT
ATTTATATCATTTTACGTTTCTCGTTCAACTTTCTTGTACAAAGTGGTGGCAGATATCGAGTCCTCTTTT
GAGTTCAGCTCTTCTCTGACCAGCTCGTCACTGCCTCCTCCTCGGACACGCATCTTTAAAATCATCGTGA
TTGGAGACTCAGGGGTTGGCAAGACTTGCCTCACCTATAGATTCTGTGCAGGCAAGTTTCCAGACAAGAC
TGAGGCCACTATTGGGGTGGATTTCCGAGAGAAGGTTATTGAGATAGATGGCGAGAAAATCAAGGTCCAG
TTGTGGGACACGGCAGGCCAGGAGCGTTTCCGTAAGAGCATGGTGCAGCACTACTACCGCAACGTCCATG
CTGTGGTGTTTGTCTATGACGTCACCAATGCCGCCAGCTTCCGAAGCCTCCCAGCGTGGATTGAAGAGTG
TCGCCAACATGCACTCGGTCAGGAGGTGCCAAGAATCCTTGTCGGCAACAAATGCGACCTACGTCACGCC
GCTCAAGTAAGCACAGATGTTGCACAGCAGTTTGCAGATACACACTCAATGCCTCTTTTTGAGACCTCGG
CCAAAAACCCCTACGGGAATGAAGACGGCACTCAGAATAATAGTGACCACGTGGAGGCCATTTTTATGAC
AGTGGCGCACAAGCTGAAATCCCAAAAGCCGCTGGTTTTAAGCCAGCCACCTTGCGGATATGGAGATACT
GTCACTCTTAGGAGGCAAGACCAGGAGGACGGGGGAAACTGGGGCTGCGGTTGTTGGAGAAGCTAATGAA
GTGCACAACTTTATTATACAAAGTTGGCATTATAAAAAAGCATTGCTTATCAATTTGTTGCAACGAACAG
GTCACTATCAGTCAAAATAAAATCATTATTTGGAGCTCCATGGTAGCGTTAACGCGGCCGCGATATCCCC
TATAGTGAGTCGTATTACATGGTCATAGCTGTTTCCTGGCAGCTCTGGCCCGTGTCTCAAAATCTCTGAT
GTTACATTGCACAAGATAAAAATATATCATCATGAACAATAAAACTGTCTGCTTACATAAACAGTAATAC
AAGGGGTGTTATGAGCCATATTCAACGGGAAACGTCGAGGCCGCGATTAAATTCCAACATGGATGCTGAT
TTATATGGGTATAAATGGGCTCGCGATAATGTCGGGCAATCAGGTGCGACAATCTATCGCTTGTATGGGA
AGCCCGATGCGCCAGAGTTGTTTCTGAAACATGGCAAAGGTAGCGTTGCCAATGATGTTACAGATGAGAT
GGTCAGACTAAACTGGCTGACGGAATTTATGCCTCTTCCGACCATCAAGCATTTTATCCGTACTCCTGAT
GATGCATGGTTACTCACCACTGCGATCCCCGGAAAAACAGCATTCCAGGTATTAGAAGAATATCCTGATT
CAGGTGAAAATATTGTTGATGCGCTGGCAGTGTTCCTGCGCCGGTTGCATTCGATTCCTGTTTGTAATTG
TCCTTTTAACAGCGATCGCGTATTTCGTCTCGCTCAGGCGCAATCACGAATGAATAACGGTTTGGTTGAT
GCGAGTGATTTTGATGACGAGCGTAATGGCTGGCCTGTTGAACAAGTCTGGAAAGAAATGCATAAACTTT
TGCCATTCTCACCGGATTCAGTCGTCACTCATGGTGATTTCTCACTTGATAACCTTATTTTTGACGAGGG
GAAATTAATAGGTTGTATTGATGTTGGACGAGTCGGAATCGCAGACCGATACCAGGATCTTGCCATCCTA
TGGAACTGCCTCGGTGAGTTTTCTCCTTCATTACAGAAACGGCTTTTTCAAAAATATGGTATTGATAATC
CTGATATGAATAAATTGCAGTTTCATTTGATGCTCGATGAGTTTTTCTAATCAGAATTGGTTAATTGGTT
GTAACACTGGCAGAGCATTACGCTGACTTGACGGGACGGCGCAAGCTCATGACCAAAATCCCTTAACGTG
AGTTACGCGTCGTTCCACTGAGCGTCAGACCCCGTAGAAAAGATCAAAGGATCTTCTTGAGATCCTTTTT
TTCTGCGCGTAATCTGCTGCTTGCAAACAAAAAAACCACCGCTACCAGCGGTGGTTTGTTTGCCGGATCA
AGAGCTACCAACTCTTTTTCCGAAGGTAACTGGCTTCAGCAGAGCGCAGATACCAAATACTGTCCTTCTA
GTGTAGCCGTAGTTAGGCCACCACTTCAAGAACTCTGTAGCACCGCCTACATACCTCGCTCTGCTAATCC
TGTTACCAGTGGCTGCTGCCAGTGGCGATAAGTCGTGTCTTACCGGGTTGGACTCAAGACGATAGTTACC
GGATAAGGCGCAGCGGTCGGGCTGAACGGGGGGTTCGTGCACACAGCCCAGCTTGGAGCGAACGACCTAC
ACCGAACTGAGATACCTACAGCGTGAGCATTGAGAAAGCGCCACGCTTCCCGAAGGGAGAAAGGCGGACA
GGTATCCGGTAAGCGGCAGGGTCGGAACAGGAGAGCGCACGAGGGAGCTTCCAGGGGGAAACGCCTGGTA
TCTTTATAGTCCTGTCGGGTTTCGCCACCTCTGACTTGAGCGTCGATTTTTGTGATGCTCGTCAGGGGGG
CGGAGCCTATGGAAAAACGCCAGCAACGCGGCCTTTTTACGGTTCCTGGCCTTTTGCTGGCCTTTTGCTC
ACATGTT
