Features (pLannotate 1.2.2; 11 found; start..end, strand, type, name):
     30..659     +  CDS            RAB33B (fragment): RB33B_HUMAN - Experimental evidence at protein level: Swiss-Prot protein existence level 1. Protein transport. Acts, in coordination with RAB6A, to regulate intra-Golgi retrograde trafficking. It is involved in autophagy, acting as a modulator of autophagosome formation. From Homo sapiens (Human).
    753..773     -  protein_bind   attB3: mutant version of attB; core recombination site for the Gateway® BP reaction BP Clonase™
    764..849     -  protein_bind   attL1 (fragment): mutant version of attL; recombination site for the Gateway® LR reaction LR Clonase™
    886..904     -  promoter       T7 promoter: promoter for bacteriophage T7 RNA polymerase
   1038..1847    +  CDS            KanR: aminoglycoside phosphotransferase; aph(3')-Ia; confers resistance to kanamycin in bacteria or G418 (Geneticin®) in eukaryotes
   1994..2582    +  rep_origin     ori: high-copy-number ColE1/pMB1/pBR322/pUC origin of replication
   2765..2857    +  CDS            lacI (fragment): lac repressor; lacI; The lac repressor binds to the lac operator to inhibit transcription in E. coli. This inhibition can be relieved by adding lactose or isopropyl-β-D-thiogalactopyranoside (IPTG).
   2912..2939    -  terminator     rrnB T2 terminator: transcription terminator T2 from the E. coli rrnB gene
   3071..3114    +  terminator     rrnB T1 terminator: Escherichia coli rrnB; transcription terminator T1 from the E. coli rrnB gene
   3161..3197    -  CDS            lacZα (fragment): LacZα fragment of β-galactosidase; lacZ fragment
   3268..25      -  protein_bind   attR2 (across the origin): mutant version of attR; recombination site for the Gateway® LR reaction LR Clonase™
>Addgene plasmid #109692 | p3E-rab33ba | addgene full sequence | sequence record 223969 | Addgene NGS Result
GTTCAACTTTCTTGTACAAAGTGGTGGCAGATATCGAGTCCTCTTTTGAGTTCAGCTCTTCTCTGACCAG
CTCGTCACTGCCTCCTCCTCGGACACGCATCTTTAAAATCATCGTGATTGGAGACTCAGGGGTTGGCAAG
ACTTGCCTCACCTATAGATTCTGTGCAGGCAAGTTTCCAGACAAGACTGAGGCCACTATTGGGGTGGATT
TCCGAGAGAAGGTTATTGAGATAGATGGCGAGAAAATCAAGGTCCAGTTGTGGGACACGGCAGGCCAGGA
GCGTTTCCGTAAGAGCATGGTGCAGCACTACTACCGCAACGTCCATGCTGTGGTGTTTGTCTATGACGTC
ACCAATGCCGCCAGCTTCCGAAGCCTCCCAGCGTGGATTGAAGAGTGTCGCCAACATGCACTCGGTCAGG
AGGTGCCAAGAATCCTTGTCGGCAACAAATGCGACCTACGTCACGCCGCTCAAGTAAGCACAGATGTTGC
ACAGCAGTTTGCAGATACACACTCAATGCCTCTTTTTGAGACCTCGGCCAAAAACCCCTACGGGAATGAA
GACGGCACTCAGAATAATAGTGACCACGTGGAGGCCATTTTTATGACAGTGGCGCACAAGCTGAAATCCC
AAAAGCCGCTGGTTTTAAGCCAGCCACCTTGCGGATATGGAGATACTGTCACTCTTAGGAGGCAAGACCA
GGAGGACGGGGGAAACTGGGGCTGCGGTTGTTGGAGAAGCTAATGAAGTGCACAACTTTATTATACAAAG
TTGGCATTATAAAAAAGCATTGCTTATCAATTTGTTGCAACGAACAGGTCACTATCAGTCAAAATAAAAT
CATTATTTGGAGCTCCATGGTAGCGTTAACGCGGCCGCGATATCCCCTATAGTGAGTCGTATTACATGGT
CATAGCTGTTTCCTGGCAGCTCTGGCCCGTGTCTCAAAATCTCTGATGTTACATTGCACAAGATAAAAAT
ATATCATCATGAACAATAAAACTGTCTGCTTACATAAACAGTAATACAAGGGGTGTTATGAGCCATATTC
AACGGGAAACGTCGAGGCCGCGATTAAATTCCAACATGGATGCTGATTTATATGGGTATAAATGGGCTCG
CGATAATGTCGGGCAATCAGGTGCGACAATCTATCGCTTGTATGGGAAGCCCGATGCGCCAGAGTTGTTT
CTGAAACATGGCAAAGGTAGCGTTGCCAATGATGTTACAGATGAGATGGTCAGACTAAACTGGCTGACGG
AATTTATGCCTCTTCCGACCATCAAGCATTTTATCCGTACTCCTGATGATGCATGGTTACTCACCACTGC
GATCCCCGGAAAAACAGCATTCCAGGTATTAGAAGAATATCCTGATTCAGGTGAAAATATTGTTGATGCG
CTGGCAGTGTTCCTGCGCCGGTTGCATTCGATTCCTGTTTGTAATTGTCCTTTTAACAGCGATCGCGTAT
TTCGTCTCGCTCAGGCGCAATCACGAATGAATAACGGTTTGGTTGATGCGAGTGATTTTGATGACGAGCG
TAATGGCTGGCCTGTTGAACAAGTCTGGAAAGAAATGCATAAACTTTTGCCATTCTCACCGGATTCAGTC
GTCACTCATGGTGATTTCTCACTTGATAACCTTATTTTTGACGAGGGGAAATTAATAGGTTGTATTGATG
TTGGACGAGTCGGAATCGCAGACCGATACCAGGATCTTGCCATCCTATGGAACTGCCTCGGTGAGTTTTC
TCCTTCATTACAGAAACGGCTTTTTCAAAAATATGGTATTGATAATCCTGATATGAATAAATTGCAGTTT
CATTTGATGCTCGATGAGTTTTTCTAATCAGAATTGGTTAATTGGTTGTAACACTGGCAGAGCATTACGC
TGACTTGACGGGACGGCGCAAGCTCATGACCAAAATCCCTTAACGTGAGTTACGCGTCGTTCCACTGAGC
GTCAGACCCCGTAGAAAAGATCAAAGGATCTTCTTGAGATCCTTTTTTTCTGCGCGTAATCTGCTGCTTG
CAAACAAAAAAACCACCGCTACCAGCGGTGGTTTGTTTGCCGGATCAAGAGCTACCAACTCTTTTTCCGA
AGGTAACTGGCTTCAGCAGAGCGCAGATACCAAATACTGTTCTTCTAGTGTAGCCGTAGTTAGGCCACCA
CTTCAAGAACTCTGTAGCACCGCCTACATACCTCGCTCTGCTAATCCTGTTACCAGTGGCTGCTGCCAGT
GGCGATAAGTCGTGTCTTACCGGGTTGGACTCAAGACGATAGTTACCGGATAAGGCGCAGCGGTCGGGCT
GAACGGGGGGTTCGTGCACACAGCCCAGCTTGGAGCGAACGACCTACACCGAACTGAGATACCTACAGCG
TGAGCTATGAGAAAGCGCCACGCTTCCCGAAGGGAGAAAGGCGGACAGGTATCCGGTAAGCGGCAGGGTC
GGAACAGGAGAGCGCACGAGGGAGCTTCCAGGGGGAAACGCCTGGTATCTTTATAGTCCTGTCGGGTTTC
GCCACCTCTGACTTGAGCGTCGATTTTTGTGATGCTCGTCAGGGGGGCGGAGCCTATGGAAAAACGCCAG
CAACGCGGCCTTTTTACGGTTCCTGGCCTTTTGCTGGCCTTTTGCTCACATGTTCTTTCCTGCGTTATCC
CCTGATTCTGTGGATAACCGTATTACCGCCTTTGAGTGAGCTGATACCGCTCGCCGCAGCCGAACGACCG
AGCGCAGCGAGTCAGTGAGCGAGGAAGCGGAAGAGCGCCCAATACGCAAACCGCCTCTCCCCGCGCGTTG
GCCGATTCATTAATGCAGCTGGCACGACAGGTTTCCCGACTGGAAAGCGGGCAGTGAGCGCAACGCAATT
AATACGCGTACCGCTAGCCAGGAAGAGTTTGTAGAAACGCAAAAAGGCCATCCGTCAGGATGGCCTTCTG
CTTAGTTTGATGCCTGGCAGTTTATGGCGGGCGTCCTGCCCGCCACCCTCCGGGCCGTTGCTTCACAACG
TTCAAATCCGCTCCCGGCGGATTTGTCCTACTCAGGAGAGCGTTCACCGACAAACAACAGATAAAACGAA
AGGCCCAGTCTTCCGACTGAGCCTTTCGTTTTATTTGATGCCTGGCAGTTCCCTACTCTCGCGTTAACGC
TAGCATGGATGTTTTCCCAGTCACGACGTTGTAAAACGACGGCCAGTCTTAAGCTCGGGCCCTGCAGCTC
TAGAGCTCGAATTCTACAGGTCACTAATACCATCTAAGTAGTTGGTTCATAGTGACTGCATATGTTGTGT
TTTACAGTATTATGTAGTCTGTTTTTTATGCAAAATCTAATTTAATATATTGATATTTATATCATTTTAC
GTTTCTC
